Addgene plasmid #72304: pJMK077: CaMKIIa QuasAr2-TS-GCaMP6f
Purpose: Combines a gCaMP-based calcium indicator and an Arch-based voltage indicator
Depositing lab: Adam Cohen. Depositing organization: Harvard University. Publication: Cardiotoxicity screening with simultaneous optogenetic pacing, voltage imaging and calcium imaging. Dempsey GT, Chaudhary KW, Atwater N, Nguyen C, Brown BS, McNeish JD, Cohen AE, Kralj JM. J Pharmacol Toxicol Methods. 2016 May 13. pii: S1056-8719(16)30044-2. doi: 10.1016/j.vascn.2016.05.003. PubMed 27184445.
Backbone
  Vector backbone: FCK
  Backbone manufacturer: Pavel Osten
  Backbone size w/o insert (bp): 9235
  Total vector size (bp): 11528
  Vector type: Mammalian Expression, Lentiviral
Growth in bacteria
  Bacterial resistance: Ampicillin, 100 μg/mL
  Growth temperature: 37°C
  Growth strain: NEB Stable
  Copy number: High Copy
Gene/Insert
  Gene/Insert name: CaViar (alt name: QuasAr2 + GCaMP6f)
  Species: Synthetic
  Insert size (bp): 3907
  Promoter: CaMKIIa
  Tag / fusion protein: TS (C terminal on insert)
  Cloning method: Gibson Cloning
  Sequencing primers: 5′ gcctctttgccccacttaat; 3′ CATAGCGTAAAAGGAGCAACA
Terms and licenses: Academic/Nonprofit Terms; Industry Terms: Not Available to Industry
How to cite: pJMK077: CaMKIIa QuasAr2-TS-GCaMP6f was a gift from Adam Cohen (Addgene plasmid # 72304 ; http://n2t.net/addgene:72304 ; RRID:Addgene_72304)
