[The description below was written by a language model from this plasmid's Addgene catalogue record and pLannotate feature annotations shown in this document.]
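Description:
pJMK077: CaMKIIa QuasAr2-TS-GCaMP6f is an HIV-1-based lentiviral transfer plasmid built on the FCK backbone, about 11.5 kb in total, for mammalian expression of a combined voltage and calcium reporter called CaViar. It is maintained in E. coli through a high-copy ColE1/pUC-type origin with ampicillin selection from the β-lactamase gene. An f1 origin is also present. Outside the viral region the backbone carries an SV40/EM7-driven BleoR cassette with an SV40 poly(A) signal, which can in principle confer Zeocin resistance on transfected cells but would not be packaged into virus.

A CMV enhancer/promoter fused to a truncated 5' LTR drives transcription of the viral genome in packaging cells. This is followed by the Ψ packaging signal, a gag fragment, the RRE for Rev-dependent nuclear export, and the cPPT/CTS element. Inside the provirus, the mouse CaMKIIα promoter drives a single open reading frame. It contains the archaerhodopsin-3-derived voltage indicator QuasAr2, a short trafficking sequence (TS) annotated as a fragment of the Kir2.1 (KCNJ2) channel that promotes export to the plasma membrane, and the fast calcium sensor GCaMP6f. A WPRE downstream enhances transcript stability and expression. The cassette ends with a truncated 3' LTR and a bGH poly(A) signal.

Because the two indicators are fused, membrane voltage and intracellular calcium can be imaged simultaneously in the same cell. The associated work applied this kind of dual imaging alongside optogenetic pacing for cardiotoxicity screening. The catalogue's listed insert and backbone sizes do not sum to the stated total, so those figures should be treated as approximate.
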