Features (pLannotate 1.2.2; 32 found; start..end, strand, type, name):
     31..83      -  misc_feature   bom (fragment): basis of mobility region from pBR322
    238..617     +  enhancer       CMV enhancer: human cytomegalovirus immediate early enhancer
    618..817     +  promoter       CMV promoter: human cytomegalovirus (CMV) immediate early promoter
    835..1015    +  LTR            5' LTR (truncated): truncated 5' long terminal repeat (LTR) from HIV-1
   1062..1187    +  misc_feature   HIV-1 Ψ: packaging signal of human immunodeficiency virus type 1
   1171..1534    +  CDS            HIV-1 gag (fragment): gag protein from human immunodeficiency virus 1; gag
   1680..1913    +  misc_feature   RRE: The Rev response element (RRE) of HIV-1 allows for Rev-dependent mRNA export from the nucleus to the cytoplasm.
   2290..2390    +  CDS            Rev (fragment): human immunodeficiency virus 1 (HIV-1) Rev protein; rev; enhances nuclear export of unspliced and incompletely spliced viral mRNAs
   2440..2557    +  misc_feature   cPPT/CTS: central polypurine tract and central termination sequence of HIV-1
   2602..3890    +  promoter       CaMKII promoter: promoter for the mouse calcium/calmodulin-dependent kinase II α subunit
   3951..4721    +  CDS            Arch: light-driven proton pump archaerhodopsin-3 from Halorubrum sodomense (Chow et al., 2010)
   4755..4814    +  CDS            KCNJ2 (fragment): KCNJ2_HUMAN - Also known as IRK1. Experimental evidence at protein level: Swiss-Prot protein existence level 1. Probably participates in establishing action potential waveform and excitability of neuronal and muscle tissues. Inward rectifier potassium channels are characterized by a greater tendency to allow potassium to flow into the cell rather than out of it. Their voltage dependence is regulated by the concentration of extracellular potassium; as external potassium is raised, the voltage range of the channel opening shifts to more positive voltages. The inward rectification is mainly due t
   4815..6165    +  CDS            GCaMP6f (fragment): improved fluorescent protein-based calcium sensor (Chen et al., 2013)
   6200..6219    +  misc_feature   MCS (fragment): pBluescript multiple cloning site
   6219..6807    +  misc_feature   WPRE: woodchuck hepatitis virus posttranscriptional regulatory element
   6744..7325    +  CDS            nef (fragment): NEF_HV1H2 - Experimental evidence at protein level: Swiss-Prot protein existence level 1. Extracellular Nef protein targets CD4(+) T-lymphocytes for apoptosis by interacting with CXCR4 surface receptors. From Human immunodeficiency virus type 1 group M subtype B (isolate HXB2) (HIV-1).
   7332..7512    +  LTR            5' LTR (truncated): truncated 5' long terminal repeat (LTR) from HIV-1
   7544..7768    +  polyA_signal   bGH poly(A) signal: bovine growth hormone polyadenylation signal
   7772..7793    +  promoter       SV40 promoter (fragment): SV40 enhancer and early promoter
   7814..8242    +  rep_origin     f1 ori (sequence partly withheld): f1 bacteriophage origin of replication; arrow indicates direction of (+) strand synthesis
   8256..8585    +  promoter       SV40 promoter: SV40 enhancer and early promoter
   8633..8680    +  promoter       EM7 promoter: synthetic bacterial promoter&nbsp
   8699..9073    +  CDS            BleoR: antibiotic-binding protein; Sh ble from Streptoalloteichus hindustanus; confers resistance to bleomycin, phleomycin, and Zeocin™
   9083..9208    +  CDS            ble (fragment): BLE_KLEPN - Experimental evidence at protein level: Swiss-Prot protein existence level 1. Binding protein with a strong affinity to the bleomycin family of antibiotics. Binds to CL990; an antimitotic-antibiotic compound. From Klebsiella pneumoniae.
   9203..9324    +  polyA_signal   SV40 poly(A) signal: SV40 polyadenylation signal
   9395..9417    -  protein_bind   lac operator (fragment): The lac repressor binds to the lac operator to inhibit transcription in E. coli. This inhibition can be relieved by adding lactose or isopropyl-β-D-thiogalactopyranoside (IPTG). lac repressor encoded by lacI
   9421..9451    -  promoter       lac promoter: promoter for the E. coli lac operon
   9466..9487    -  protein_bind   CAP binding site: CAP binding activates transcription in the presence of cAMP. E. coli catabolite activator protein
   9500..9592    -  CDS            lacI (fragment): lac repressor; lacI; The lac repressor binds to the lac operator to inhibit transcription in E. coli. This inhibition can be relieved by adding lactose or isopropyl-β-D-thiogalactopyranoside (IPTG).
   9775..10363   -  rep_origin     ori: high-copy-number ColE1/pMB1/pBR322/pUC origin of replication
  10534..11394   -  CDS            AmpR: β-lactamase; bla; confers resistance to ampicillin, carbenicillin, and related antibiotics
  11395..11499   -  promoter       AmpR promoter: bla
>Addgene plasmid #72304 | pJMK077: CaMKIIa QuasAr2-TS-GCaMP6f | depositor full sequence | sequence record 134151 | pJMK077: CaMKIIa QuasAr2-TS-GCaMP6f sequence 11527 bps
GTCGACGGATCGGGAGATCTCCCGATCCCCTATGGTGCACTCTCAGTACAATCTGCTCTGATGCCGCATA
GTTAAGCCAGTATCTGCTCCCTGCTTGTGTGTTGGAGGTCGCTGAGTAGTGCGCGAGCAAAATTTAAGCT
ACAACAAGGCAAGGCTTGACCGACAATTGCATGAAGAATCTGCTTAGGGTTAGGCGTTTTGCGCTGCTTC
GCGATGTACGGGCCAGATATACGCGTTGACATTGATTATTGACTAGTTATTAATAGTAATCAATTACGGG
GTCATTAGTTCATAGCCCATATATGGAGTTCCGCGTTACATAACTTACGGTAAATGGCCCGCCTGGCTGA
CCGCCCAACGACCCCCGCCCATTGACGTCAATAATGACGTATGTTCCCATAGTAACGCCAATAGGGACTT
TCCATTGACGTCAATGGGTGGAGTATTTACGGTAAACTGCCCACTTGGCAGTACATCAAGTGTATCATAT
GCCAAGTACGCCCCCTATTGACGTCAATGACGGTAAATGGCCCGCCTGGCATTATGCCCAGTACATGACC
TTATGGGACTTTCCTACTTGGCAGTACATCTACGTATTAGTCATCGCTATTACCATGGTGATGCGGTTTT
GGCAGTACATCAATGGGCGTGGATAGCGGTTTGACTCACGGGGATTTCCAAGTCTCCACCCCATTGACGT
CAATGGGAGTTTGTTTTGGCACCAAAATCAACGGGACTTTCCAAAATGTCGTAACAACTCCGCCCCATTG
ACGCAAATGGGCGGTAGGCGTGTACGGTGGGAGGTCTATATAAGCAGCGCGTTTTGCCTGTACTGGGTCT
CTCTGGTTAGACCAGATCTGAGCCTGGGAGCTCTCTGGCTAACTAGGGAACCCACTGCTTAAGCCTCAAT
AAAGCTTGCCTTGAGTGCTTCAAGTAGTGTGTGCCCGTCTGTTGTGTGACTCTGGTAACTAGAGATCCCT
CAGACCCTTTTAGTCAGTGTGGAAAATCTCTAGCAGTGGCGCCCGAACAGGGACTTGAAAGCGAAAGGGA
AACCAGAGGAGCTCTCTCGACGCAGGACTCGGCTTGCTGAAGCGCGCACGGCAAGAGGCGAGGGGCGGCG
ACTGGTGAGTACGCCAAAAATTTTGACTAGCGGAGGCTAGAAGGAGAGAGATGGGTGCGAGAGCGTCAGT
ATTAAGCGGGGGAGAATTAGATCGCGATGGGAAAAAATTCGGTTAAGGCCAGGGGGAAAGAAAAAATATA
AATTAAAACATATAGTATGGGCAAGCAGGGAGCTAGAACGATTCGCAGTTAATCCTGGCCTGTTAGAAAC
ATCAGAAGGCTGTAGACAAATACTGGGACAGCTACAACCATCCCTTCAGACAGGATCAGAAGAACTTAGA
TCATTATATAATACAGTAGCAACCCTCTATTGTGTGCATCAAAGGATAGAGATAAAAGACACCAAGGAAG
CTTTAGACAAGATAGAGGAAGAGCAAAACAAAAGTAAGACCACCGCACAGCAAGCGGCCGCTGATCTTCA
GACCTGGAGGAGGAGATATGAGGGACAATTGGAGAAGTGAATTATATAAATATAAAGTAGTAAAAATTGA
ACCATTAGGAGTAGCACCCACCAAGGCAAAGAGAAGAGTGGTGCAGAGAGAAAAAAGAGCAGTGGGAATA
GGAGCTTTGTTCCTTGGGTTCTTGGGAGCAGCAGGAAGCACTATGGGCGCAGCGTCAATGACGCTGACGG
TACAGGCCAGACAATTATTGTCTGGTATAGTGCAGCAGCAGAACAATTTGCTGAGGGCTATTGAGGCGCA
ACAGCATCTGTTGCAACTCACAGTCTGGGGCATCAAGCAGCTCCAGGCAAGAATCCTGGCTGTGGAAAGA
TACCTAAAGGATCAACAGCTCCTGGGGATTTGGGGTTGCTCTGGAAAACTCATTTGCACCACTGCTGTGC
CTTGGAATGCTAGTTGGAGTAATAAATCTCTGGAACAGATTTGGAATCACACGACCTGGATGGAGTGGGA
CAGAGAAATTAACAATTACACAAGCTTAATACACTCCTTAATTGAAGAATCGCAAAACCAGCAAGAAAAG
AATGAACAAGAATTATTGGAATTAGATAAATGGGCAAGTTTGTGGAATTGGTTTAACATAACAAATTGGC
TGTGGTATATAAAATTATTCATAATGATAGTAGGAGGCTTGGTAGGTTTAAGAATAGTTTTTGCTGTACT
TTCTATAGTGAATAGAGTTAGGCAGGGATATTCACCATTATCGTTTCAGACCCACCTCCCAACCCCGAGG
GGACCCGACAGGCCCGAAGGAATAGAAGAAGAAGGTGGAGAGAGAGACAGAGACAGATCCATTCGATTAG
TGAACGGATCGGCACTGCGTGCGCCAATTCTGCAGACAAATGGCAGTATTCATCCACAATTTTAAAAGAA
AAGGGGGGATTGGGGGGTACAGTGCAGGGGAAAGAATAGTAGACATAATAGCAACAGACATACAAACTAA
AGAATTACAAAAACAAATTACAAAAATTCAAAATTTTCGGGTTTATTACAGGGACAGCAGAGATCCAGTT
TGGTTAATTAACATTATGGCCTTAGGTCACTTCATCTCCATGGGGTTCTTCTTCTGATTTTCTAGAAAAT
GAGATGGGGGTGCAGAGAGCTTCCTCAGTGACCTGCCCAGGGTCACATCAGAAATGTCAGAGCTAGAACT
TGAACTCAGATTACTAATCTTAAATTCCATGCCTTGGGGGCATGCAAGTACGATATACAGAAGGAGTGAA
CTCATTAGGGCAGATGACCAATGAGTTTAGGAAAGAAGAGTCCAGGGCAGGGTACATCTACACCACCCGC
CCAGCCCTGGGTGAGTCCAGCCACGTTCACCTCATTATAGTTGCCTCTCTCCAGTCCTACCTTGACGGGA
AGCACAAGCAGAAACTGGGACAGGAGCCCCAGGAGACCAAATCTTCATGGTCCCTCTGGGAGGATGGGTG
GGGAGAGCTGTGGCAGAGGCCTCAGGAGGGGCCCTGCTGCTCAGTGGTGACAGATAGGGGTGAGAAAGCA
GACAGAGTCATTCCGTCAGCATTCTGGGTCTGTTTGGTACTTCTTCTCACGCTAAGGTGGCGGTGTGATA
TGCACAATGGCTAAAAAGCAGGGAGAGCTGGAAAGAAACAAGGACAGAGACAGAGGCCAAGTCAACCAGA
CCAATTCCCAGAGGAAGCAAAGAAACCATTACAGAGACTACAAGGGGGAAGGGAAGGAGAGATGAATTAG
CTTCCCCTGTAAACCTTAGAACCCAGCTGTTGCCAGGGCAACGGGGCAATACCTGTCTCTTCAGAGGAGA
TGAAGTTGCCAGGGTAACTACATCCTGTCTTTCTCAAGGACCATCCCAGAATGTGGCACCCACTAGCCGT
TACCATAGCAACTGCCTCTTTGCCCCACTTAATCCCATCCCGTCTGTTAAAAGGGCCCTATAGTTGGAGG
TGGGGGAGGTAGGAAGAGCGATGATCACTTGTGGACTAAGTTTGTTCGCATCCCCTTCTCCAACCCCCTC
AGTACATCACCCTGGGGGAACAGGGTCCACTTGCTCCTGGGCCCACACAGTCCTGCAGTATTGTGTATAT
AAGGCCAGGGCAAAGAGGAGCAGGTTTTAAAGTGAAAGGCAGGCAGGTGTTGGGGAGGCAGTTACCGGGG
CAACGGGAACAGGGCGTTTCGGAGGTGGTTGCCATGGGGACCTGGATGCTGACGAAGGCTCGCGAGGCTG
TGAGCAGCCACAGTGCCCTGCTCAGAAGCCCCAAGCTCGTCAGTCAAGCCGGTTCTCCGTTTGCACTCAG
GAGCACGGGCAGGCGAGTGGCCCCTAATTCTGGGGGCAGCGGGGGATCCGCCACCATGGGCAAGCCCATC
CCCAACCCCCTGCTGGGCCTGGACAGCACCGACCCCATCGCTCTGCAGGCTGGTTACGACCTACTGGGTG
ACGGCAGACCTGAAACCCTGTGGCTGGGCATCGGCACTCTGCTGATGCTGATTGGAACCTTCTACTTTCT
GGTCCGCGGATGGGGAGTCACCGATAAGGATGCCCGGGAATATTACGCTGTGACTATCCTGGTGTCCGGA
ATCGCATCCGCCGCATATCTGTCTATGTTCTTTGGTATCGGGCTTACTGAGGTGTCCGTCGGGGGCGAAA
TGTTGGATATCTATTATGCCAGGTACGCCCAATGGCTGTTTACCACCCCACTTCTGCTGCTGCACCTGGC
CCTTCTCGCTAAGGTGGATCGGGTGACCATCGGCACCCTGGTGGGTGTGGACGCCCTGATGATCGTCACT
GGCCTCATCGGAGCCTTGAGCCACACGGCCATAGCCAGATACAGTTGGTGGTTGTTCTCTACAATTTGCA
TGATAGTGGTGCTCTATGTTCTGGCTACATCCCTGCGATCTGCTGCAAAGGAGCGGGGCCCCGAGGTGGC
ATCTACCTTTAACACCCTGACAGCTCTGGTCTTGGTGCTGTGGACCGCTTACCCTATCCTGTGGATCATA
GGCACTGAGGGCGCTGGCGTGGTGGGCCTGGGCATCGAAACTCTGCTGTTTATGGTGTTGGACGTGACTG
CCAAGGTCGGCTTTGGCTTTATCCTGTTGAGATCCCGGGCTATTCTGGGCGACACCGAGGCACCAGAACC
CAGTGCCGGTGCCGATGTCAGTGCCGCCGACCGACCGGTAGTAGCAGTGAGCAAGGCGGCCGCCAAGAGC
AGGATCACCAGCGAGGGCGAGTACATCCCCCTGGACCAGATCGACATCAACGTGATGGGTTCTCATCATC
ATCATCATCATGGTATGGCTAGCATGACTGGTGGACAGCAAATGGGTCGGGATCTGTACGACGATGACGA
TAAGGATCTCGCCACCATGGTCGACTCATCACGTCGTAAGTGGAATAAGACAGGTCACGCAGTCAGAGCT
ATAGGTCGGCTGAGCTCACTCGAGAACGTCTATATCAAGGCCGACAAGCAGAAGAACGGCATCAAGGCGA
ACTTCAAGATCCGCCACAACATCGAGGACGGCGGCGTGCAGCTCGCCTACCACTACCAGCAGAACACCCC
CATCGGCGACGGCCCCGTGCTGCTGCCCGACAACCACTACCTGAGCGTGCAGTCCAAACTTTCGAAAGAC
CCCAACGAGAAGCGCGATCACATGGTCCTGCTGGAGTTCGTGACCGCCGCCGGGATCACTCTCGGCATGG
ACGAGCTGTACAAGGGCGGTACCGGAGGGAGCATGGTGAGCAAGGGCGAGGAGCTGTTCACCGGGGTGGT
GCCCATCCTGGTCGAGCTGGACGGCGACGTAAACGGCCACAAGTTCAGCGTGTCCGGCGAGGGTGAGGGC
GATGCCACCTACGGCAAGCTGACCCTGAAGTTCATCTGCACCACCGGCAAGCTGCCCGTGCCCTGGCCCA
CCCTCGTGACCACCCTGACCTACGGCGTGCAGTGCTTCAGCCGCTACCCCGACCACATGAAGCAGCACGA
CTTCTTCAAGTCCGCCATGCCCGAAGGCTACATCCAGGAGCGCACCATCTTCTTCAAGGACGACGGCAAC
TACAAGACCCGCGCCGAGGTGAAGTTCGAGGGCGACACCCTGGTGAACCGCATCGAGCTGAAGGGCATCG
ACTTCAAGGAGGACGGCAACATCCTGGGGCACAAGCTGGAGTACAACCTGCCGGACCAACTGACTGAAGA
GCAGATCGCAGAATTTAAAGAGGAATTCTCCCTATTTGACAAGGACGGGGATGGGACAATAACAACCAAG
GAGCTGGGGACGGTGATGCGGTCTCTGGGGCAGAACCCCACAGAAGCAGAGCTGCAGGACATGATCAATG
AAGTAGATGCCGACGGTGACGGCACAATCGACTTCCCTGAGTTCCTGACAATGATGGCAAGAAAAATGAA
ATACAGGGACACGGAAGAAGAAATTAGAGAAGCGTTCGGTGTGTTTGATAAGGATGGCAATGGCTACATC
AGTGCAGCAGAGCTTCGCCACGTGATGACAAACCTTGGAGAGAAGTTAACAGATGAAGAGGTTGATGAAA
TGATCAGGGAAGCAGACATCGATGGGGATGGTCAGGTAAACTACGAAGAGTTTGTACAAATGATGACAGC
GAAGTACAAGTTCTGCTACGAGAACGAGGTGTAAGTCGACGATATCAAGCTTATCGATAATCAACCTCTG
GATTACAAAATTTGTGAAAGATTGACTGGTATTCTTAACTATGTTGCTCCTTTTACGCTATGTGGATACG
CTGCTTTAATGCCTTTGTATCATGCTATTGCTTCCCGTATGGCTTTCATTTTCTCCTCCTTGTATAAATC
CTGGTTGCTGTCTCTTTATGAGGAGTTGTGGCCCGTTGTCAGGCAACGTGGCGTGGTGTGCACTGTGTTT
GCTGACGCAACCCCCACTGGTTGGGGCATTGCCACCACCTGTCAGCTCCTTTCCGGGACTTTCGCTTTCC
CCCTCCCTATTGCCACGGCGGAACTCATCGCCGCCTGCCTTGCCCGCTGCTGGACAGGGGCTCGGCTGTT
GGGCACTGACAATTCCGTGGTGTTGTCGGGGAAATCATCGTCCTTTCCTTGGCTGCTCGCCTGTGTTGCC
ACCTGGATTCTGCGCGGGACGTCCTTCTGCTACGTCCCTTCGGCCCTCAATCCAGCGGACCTTCCTTCCC
GCGGCCTGCTGCCGGCTCTGCGGCCTCTTCCGCGTCTTCGCCTTCGCCCTCAGACGAGTCGGATCTCCCT
TTGGGCCGCCTCCCCGCATCGATACCGTCGACCTCGAGACCTAGAAAAACATGGAGCAATCACAAGTAGC
AATACAGCAGCTACCAATGCTGATTGTGCCTGGCTAGAAGCACAAGAGGAGGAGGAGGTGGGTTTTCCAG
TCACACCTCAGGTACCTTTAAGACCAATGACTTACAAGGCAGCTGTAGATCTTAGCCACTTTTTAAAAGA
AAAGGGGGGACTGGAAGGGCTAATTCACTCCCAACGAAGACAAGATATCCTTGATCTGTGGATCTACCAC
ACACAAGGCTACTTCCCTGATTGGCAGAACTACACACCAGGGCCAGGGATCAGATATCCACTGACCTTTG
GATGGTGCTACAAGCTAGTACCAGTTGAGCAAGAGAAGGTAGAAGAAGCCAATGAAGGAGAGAACACCCG
CTTGTTACACCCTGTGAGCCTGCATGGGATGGATGACCCGGAGAGAGAAGTATTAGAGTGGAGGTTTGAC
AGCCGCCTAGCATTTCATCACATGGCCCGAGAGCTGCATCCGGACTGTACTGGGTCTCTCTGGTTAGACC
AGATCTGAGCCTGGGAGCTCTCTGGCTAACTAGGGAACCCACTGCTTAAGCCTCAATAAAGCTTGCCTTG
AGTGCTTCAAGTAGTGTGTGCCCGTCTGTTGTGTGACTCTGGTAACTAGAGATCCCTCAGACCCTTTTAG
TCAGTGTGGAAAATCTCTAGCAGGGCCCGTTTAAACCCGCTGATCAGCCTCGACTGTGCCTTCTAGTTGC
CAGCCATCTGTTGTTTGCCCCTCCCCCGTGCCTTCCTTGACCCTGGAAGGTGCCACTCCCACTGTCCTTT
CCTAATAAAATGAGGAAATTGCATCGCATTGTCTGAGTAGGTGTCATTCTATTCTGGGGGGTGGGGTGGG
GCAGGACAGCAAGGGGGAGGATTGGGAAGACAATAGCAGGCATGCTGGGGATGCGGTGGGCTCTATGGCT
TCTGAGGCGGAAAGAACCAGCTGGGGCTCTAGGGGGTATCCCC
[124 nt withheld, positions 7814-7937]
C
[91 nt withheld, positions 7939-8029]
A
[49 nt withheld, positions 8031-8079]
CCTTTGACGTTGGAGTCCACGTTCTTT
[37 nt withheld, positions 8107-8143]
ACCCTATCTCGGTCTATTCTTTTGATTTATAAGGGATTTTGCCGATTTCGGCCTATTGGTTAAAAAATGA
GCTGATTTAACAAAAATTTAACGCGAATTAATTCTGTGGAATGTGTGTCAGTTAGGGTGTGGAAAGTCCC
CAGGCTCCCCAGCAGGCAGAAGTATGCAAAGCATGCATCTCAATTAGTCAGCAACCAGGTGTGGAAAGTC
CCCAGGCTCCCCAGCAGGCAGAAGTATGCAAAGCATGCATCTCAATTAGTCAGCAACCATAGTCCCGCCC
CTAACTCCGCCCATCCCGCCCCTAACTCCGCCCAGTTCCGCCCATTCTCCGCCCCATGGCTGACTAATTT
TTTTTATTTATGCAGAGGCCGAGGCCGCCTCTGCCTCTGAGCTATTCCAGAAGTAGTGAGGAGGCTTTTT
TGGAGGCCTAGGCTTTTGCAAAAAGCTCCCGGGAGCTTGTATATCCATTTTCGGATCTGATCAGCACGTG
TTGACAATTAATCATCGGCATAGTATATCGGCATAGTATAATACGACAAGGTGAGGAACTAAACCATGGC
CAAGTTGACCAGTGCCGTTCCGGTGCTCACCGCGCGCGACGTCGCCGGAGCGGTCGAGTTCTGGACCGAC
CGGCTCGGGTTCTCCCGGGACTTCGTGGAGGACGACTTCGCCGGTGTGGTCCGGGACGACGTGACCCTGT
TCATCAGCGCGGTCCAGGACCAGGTGGTGCCGGACAACACCCTGGCCTGGGTGTGGGTGCGCGGCCTGGA
CGAGCTGTACGCCGAGTGGTCGGAGGTCGTGTCCACGAACTTCCGGGACGCCTCCGGGCCGGCCATGACC
GAGATCGGCGAGCAGCCGTGGGGGCGGGAGTTCGCCCTGCGCGACCCGGCCGGCAACTGCGTGCACTTCG
TGGCCGAGGAGCAGGACTGACACGTGCTACGAGATTTCGATTCCACCGCCGCCTTCTATGAAAGGTTGGG
CTTCGGAATCGTTTTCCGGGACGCCGGCTGGATGATCCTCCAGCGCGGGGATCTCATGCTGGAGTTCTTC
GCCCACCCCAACTTGTTTATTGCAGCTTATAATGGTTACAAATAAAGCAATAGCATCACAAATTTCACAA
ATAAAGCATTTTTTTCACTGCATTCTAGTTGTGGTTTGTCCAAACTCATCAATGTATCTTATCATGTCTG
TATACCGTCGACCTCTAGCTAGAGCTTGGCGTAATCATGGTCATAGCTGTTTCCTGTGTGAAATTGTTAT
CCGCTCACAATTCCACACAACATACGAGCCGGAAGCATAAAGTGTAAAGCCTGGGGTGCCTAATGAGTGA
GCTAACTCACATTAATTGCGTTGCGCTCACTGCCCGCTTTCCAGTCGGGAAACCTGTCGTGCCAGCTGCA
TTAATGAATCGGCCAACGCGCGGGGAGAGGCGGTTTGCGTATTGGGCGCTCTTCCGCTTCCTCGCTCACT
GACTCGCTGCGCTCGGTCGTTCGGCTGCGGCGAGCGGTATCAGCTCACTCAAAGGCGGTAATACGGTTAT
CCACAGAATCAGGGGATAACGCAGGAAAGAACATGTGAGCAAAAGGCCAGCAAAAGGCCAGGAACCGTAA
AAAGGCCGCGTTGCTGGCGTTTTTCCATAGGCTCCGCCCCCCTGACGAGCATCACAAAAATCGACGCTCA
AGTCAGAGGTGGCGAAACCCGACAGGACTATAAAGATACCAGGCGTTTCCCCCTGGAAGCTCCCTCGTGC
GCTCTCCTGTTCCGACCCTGCCGCTTACCGGATACCTGTCCGCCTTTCTCCCTTCGGGAAGCGTGGCGCT
TTCTCATAGCTCACGCTGTAGGTATCTCAGTTCGGTGTAGGTCGTTCGCTCCAAGCTGGGCTGTGTGCAC
GAACCCCCCGTTCAGCCCGACCGCTGCGCCTTATCCGGTAACTATCGTCTTGAGTCCAACCCGGTAAGAC
ACGACTTATCGCCACTGGCAGCAGCCACTGGTAACAGGATTAGCAGAGCGAGGTATGTAGGCGGTGCTAC
AGAGTTCTTGAAGTGGTGGCCTAACTACGGCTACACTAGAAGAACAGTATTTGGTATCTGCGCTCTGCTG
AAGCCAGTTACCTTCGGAAAAAGAGTTGGTAGCTCTTGATCCGGCAAACAAACCACCGCTGGTAGCGGTG
GTTTTTTTGTTTGCAAGCAGCAGATTACGCGCAGAAAAAAAGGATCTCAAGAAGATCCTTTGATCTTTTC
TACGGGGTCTGACGCTCAGTGGAACGAAAACTCACGTTAAGGGATTTTGGTCATGAGATTATCAAAAAGG
ATCTTCACCTAGATCCTTTTAAATTAAAAATGAAGTTTTAAATCAATCTAAAGTATATATGAGTAAACTT
GGTCTGACAGTTACCAATGCTTAATCAGTGAGGCACCTATCTCAGCGATCTGTCTATTTCGTTCATCCAT
AGTTGCCTGACTCCCCGTCGTGTAGATAACTACGATACGGGAGGGCTTACCATCTGGCCCCAGTGCTGCA
ATGATACCGCGAGACCCACGCTCACCGGCTCCAGATTTATCAGCAATAAACCAGCCAGCCGGAAGGGCCG
AGCGCAGAAGTGGTCCTGCAACTTTATCCGCCTCCATCCAGTCTATTAATTGTTGCCGGGAAGCTAGAGT
AAGTAGTTCGCCAGTTAATAGTTTGCGCAACGTTGTTGCCATTGCTACAGGCATCGTGGTGTCACGCTCG
TCGTTTGGTATGGCTTCATTCAGCTCCGGTTCCCAACGATCAAGGCGAGTTACATGATCCCCCATGTTGT
GCAAAAAAGCGGTTAGCTCCTTCGGTCCTCCGATCGTTGTCAGAAGTAAGTTGGCCGCAGTGTTATCACT
CATGGTTATGGCAGCACTGCATAATTCTCTTACTGTCATGCCATCCGTAAGATGCTTTTCTGTGACTGGT
GAGTACTCAACCAAGTCATTCTGAGAATAGTGTATGCGGCGACCGAGTTGCTCTTGCCCGGCGTCAATAC
GGGATAATACCGCGCCACATAGCAGAACTTTAAAAGTGCTCATCATTGGAAAACGTTCTTCGGGGCGAAA
ACTCTCAAGGATCTTACCGCTGTTGAGATCCAGTTCGATGTAACCCACTCGTGCACCCAACTGATCTTCA
GCATCTTTTACTTTCACCAGCGTTTCTGGGTGAGCAAAAACAGGAAGGCAAAATGCCGCAAAAAAGGGAA
TAAGGGCGACACGGAAATGTTGAATACTCATACTCTTCCTTTTTCAATATTATTGAAGCATTTATCAGGG
TTATTGTCTCATGAGCGGATACATATTTGAATGTATTTAGAAAAATAAACAAATAGGGGTTCCGCGCACA
TTTCCCCGAAAAGTGCCACCTGAC
