>Addgene plasmid #72304 | pJMK077: CaMKIIa QuasAr2-TS-GCaMP6f | addgene partial sequence | sequence record 134149 | mCaMKIIapro-F 5'-gcctctttgccccacttaat-3'
GTTGGAGGTGGGGGAGGTAGGAAGAGCGATGATCACTTGTGGACTAAGTTTGTTCGCATCCCCTTCTCCA
ACCCCCTCAGTACATCACCCTGGGGGAACAGGGTCCACTTGCTCCTGGGCCCACACAGTCCTGCAGTATT
GTGTATATAAGGCCAGGGCAAAGAGGAGCAGGTTTTAAAGTGAAAGGCAGGCAGGTGTTGGGGAGGCAGT
TACCGGGGCAACGGGAACAGGGCGTTTCGGAGGTGGTTGCCATGGGGACCTGGATGCTGACGAAGGCTCG
CGAGGCTGTGAGCAGCCACAGTGCCCTGCTCAGAAGCCCCAAGCTCGTCAGTCAAGCCGGTTCTCCGTTT
GCACTCAGGAGCACGGGCAGGCGAGTGGCCCCTAATTCTGGGGGCAGCGGGGGATCCGCCACCATGGGCA
AGCCCATCCCCAACCCCCTGCTGGGCCTGGACAGCACCGACCCCATCGCTCTGCAGGCTGGTTACGACCT
ACTGGGTGACGGCAGACCTGAAACCCTGTGGCTGGGCATCGGCACTCTGCTGATGCTGATTGGAACCTTC
TACTTTCTGGTCCGCGGATGGGGAGTCACCGATAAGGATGCCCGGGAATATTACGCTGTGACTATCCTGG
TGTCCGGAATCGCATCCGCCGCATATCTGTCTATGTTCTTTGGTATCGGGCTTACTGAGGTGTCCGTCGG
GGGCGAAATGTTGGATATCTATTATGCCAGGTACGCCCAATGGCTGTTTACCACCCCACTTCTGCTGCTG
CACCTGGCCCTTCTCGCTAAGGTGGATCGGGTGACCATCGGCACCCTGGTGGGTGTGGACGCCCTGATGA
TCGTCACTGGCCTCATCGGA
