>Addgene plasmid #72304 | pJMK077: CaMKIIa QuasAr2-TS-GCaMP6f | addgene partial sequence | sequence record 134150 | WPRE-R 5'-CATAGCGTAAAAGGAGCAACA-3'
ATCCAGAGGTTGATTATCGATAAGCTTGATATCGTCGACTTACACCTCGTTCTCGTAGCAGAACTTGTAC
TTCGCTGTCATCATTTGTACAAACTCTTCGTAGTTTACCTGACCATCCCCATCGATGTCTGCTTCCCTGA
TCATTTCATCAACCTCTTCATCTGTTAACTTCTCTCCAAGGTTTGTCATCACGTGGCGAAGCTCTGCTGC
ACTGATGTAGCCATTGCCATCCTTATCAAACACACCGAACGCTTCTCTAATTTCTTCTTCCGTGTCCCTG
TATTTCATTTTTCTTGCCATCATTGTCAGGAACTCAGGGAAGTCGATTGTGCCGTCACCGTCGGCATCTA
CTTCATTGATCATGTCCTGCAGCTCTGCTTCTGTGGGGTTCTGCCCCAGAGACCGCATCACCGTCCCCAG
CTCCTTGGTTGTTATTGTCCCATCCCCGTCCTTGTCAAATAGGGAGAATTCCTCTTTAAATTCTGCGATC
TGCTCTTCAGTCAGTTGGTCCGGCAGGTTGTACTCCAGCTTGTGCCCCAGGATGTTGCCGTCCTCCTTGA
AGTCGATGCCCTTCAGCTCGATGCGGTTCACCAGGGTGTCGCCCTCGAACTTCACCTCGGCGCGGGTCTT
GTAGTTGCCGTCGTCCTTGAAGAAGATGGTGCGCTCCTGGATGTAGCCTTCGGGCATGGCGGACTTGAAG
AAGTCGTGCTGCTTCATGTGGTCGGGGTAGCGGCTGA
